Addgene plasmid #24432: A337C
Depositing lab: Ron Vale. Depositing organization: University of California, San Francisco (UCSF). Publication: Controlling kinesin by reversible disulfide cross-linking. Identifying the motility-producing conformational change. Tomishige M, Vale RD. J Cell Biol. 2000 Nov 27. 151(5):1081-92. 10.1083/jcb.151.5.1081 PubMed 11086009.
Backbone
  Vector backbone: pET17b
  Backbone size w/o insert (bp): 3300
  Vector type: Bacterial Expression
Growth in bacteria
  Bacterial resistance: Ampicillin, 100 μg/mL
  Growth temperature: 37°C
  Growth strain: DH5alpha
  Copy number: High Copy
Gene/Insert
  Gene/Insert name: Kinesin (alt names: K560CLM-GFP; KIF5B)
  Species: H. sapiens (human)
  Insert size (bp): 1680
  Mutation: C7S/C65A/C168A/C174S/C294A/C330S/C421A, A337C
  Entrez Gene: KIF5B (a.k.a. HEL-S-61, KINH, KNS, KNS1, UKHC)
  Tag / fusion protein: GFP (C terminal on insert); 6XHis (C terminal on insert)
  Cloning method: Restriction Enzyme
  Sequencing primers: 5′ T7, GFP-R; 3′ T7-term
Terms and licenses: Academic/Nonprofit Terms; Industry Terms: Not Available to Industry
How to cite: A337C was a gift from Ron Vale (Addgene plasmid # 24432 ; http://n2t.net/addgene:24432 ; RRID:Addgene_24432)
