[The description below was written by a language model from this plasmid's Addgene catalogue record.]
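Description:
A337C is a bacterial expression plasmid built on the pET17b backbone (about 3.3 kb without insert), carrying a roughly 1.7 kb insert encoding a truncated human conventional kinesin heavy chain (KIF5B). It is a high-copy plasmid selected with ampicillin. pET17b is a T7 promoter-driven vector, consistent with the T7 and T7-terminator sequencing primers listed, so protein production would normally rely on a host strain supplying T7 RNA polymerase. No feature table is provided, so the exact arrangement of regulatory elements cannot be confirmed from the record.

The alternative name K560CLM-GFP suggests a construct comprising the first 560 residues of kinesin, which would fit the stated insert size, in a "cysteine-light" background. Seven native cysteines are replaced with serine or alanine (C7S, C65A, C168A, C174S, C294A, C330S, C421A), and a single cysteine is then reintroduced at position 337 (A337C), which gives the plasmid its name. The kinesin fragment is fused at its C terminus to GFP, which allows fluorescence-based detection of the motor, followed by a 6xHis tag for metal-affinity purification.

Removing the native cysteines and placing one at a defined site lets thiol-reactive chemistry be directed to a chosen position in the protein. According to the associated publication title, this series of constructs was used to control kinesin by reversible disulfide cross-linking in order to identify the conformational change that produces motility. The record does not specify the particular role of the A337C variant, for instance whether it served as a single-cysteine control or was used in combination with other engineered positions.
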