>Addgene plasmid #24432 | A337C | addgene partial sequence | sequence record 30355 | 24432 with hKIF5B-Fwd2 (ACGGAACAAAAGCTGAGTGG)
GTGATTGCTGGTGTGAAAGGTTAGTAAAACTGGAGCTGAAGGTGCTGTGCTGGATGAAGCTAAAAACANC
NTCAAGTCACTTTCTGCTCTTGGAAATGTTATTTCTGCTTTGGCTGAGGGTAGTACTTATGTTCCATATC
GAGATAGTAAAATGACAAGAATCCTTCAAGATAGCCTAGGTGGCAACGCTAGAACCACTATTGTAATTTG
CTGCTCTCCATCATCATACAATGAGTCTGAAACAAAATCTACACTCTTATTTGGCCAAAGGGCCAAAACA
ATTAAGAACACAGTTAGTGTCAATGTGGAGCTCACCTGCGAACAGTGGAAAAAGAAGTATGAAAAAGAAA
AAGAAAAAAATAAGATCCTGCGGAACACTATTCAGTGGCTTGAAAATGAGCTCAACAGATGGCGTAATGG
GGAGACGGTGCCTATTGATGAACAGTTTGACAAAGAGAAAGCCAACTTGGAAGCTTTCACAGTGGATAAA
GATATTACTCTTACCAATGATAAACCAGCAACCGCAATTGGAGTTATAGGCAATTTTACTGATGCTGAAA
GAAGAAAGGCTGAAGAAGAAATTGCTAAATTATACAAACAGCTTGATGACAAGGATGAAGAAATTAACCA
GCAAAGTCAACTGGTAGAGAAGCTGAAGACGCAAATGTTGGATCAGGAGGAGCTTTTGGCATCTACCAGA
AGGGATCAAGACAATATGCAAGCTGAGCTG
