>Addgene plasmid #24432 | A337C | addgene partial sequence | sequence record 30356 | 24432 with T7-term
CGGGCTTGTAGCAGCCGGATCTGCTCGAGTTAATGGTGATGATGGTGATGTTTGTATAGTTCATCCATGC
CATGTGTAATCCCAGCAGCTGTTACAAACTCAAGAAGGACCATGTGGTCTCTCTTTTCGTTGGGATCTTT
CGAAAGGGCAGATTGTGTGGACAGGTAATGGTTGTCTGGTAAAAGGACAGGGCCATCGCCAATTGGAGTA
TTTTGTTGATAATGGTCTGCTAGTTGAACGCTTCCATCTTCAATGTTGTGTCTAATTTTGAAGTTAACTT
TGATTCCATTCTTTTGTTTGTCTGCCATGATGTATACATTGTGTGAGTTATAGTTGTATTCCAATTTGTG
TCCAAGAATGTTTCCATCTTCTTTAAAATCAATACCTTTTAACTCGATTCTATTAACAAGGGTATCACCT
TCAAACTTGACTTCAGCACGTGTCTTGTAGTTCCCGTCATCTTTGAAAAATATAGTTCTTTCCTGTACAT
AACCTTCGGGCATGGCACTCTTGAAAAAGTCATGCTGTTTCATATGATCTGGGTATCTTGAAAAGCATTG
AACACCATAAGTCAGAGTAGTGACAAGTGTTGGCCATGGAACAGGTAGTTTTCCAGTAGTGCAAATAAAT
TTAAGGGTAAGTTTTCCGTATGTTGCATCACCTTCACCCTCTCCACTGACAGAAAATTTGTGCCCATTAA
CATCACCATCTAATTCAACAAGAATTGGGACAACTCCAGTGAAAAGTTCTTCTCCTTTACTCATGGTACC
TTTTAGTAAAGATGCCATCATCTCAGCTGCTCGTTTTTTCTGGTGGTTGGTCATTTCCTTAAGTTTCTGA
AGCTCAGCATCTATACTCGCTAAAGTTGCCGATTTCTGATTCAATTCATCACTAAGCAATTCA
