>Addgene plasmid #24432 | A337C | addgene partial sequence | sequence record 30357 | 24432 with T7-term
TTCTTTCGGGCTTTGTTAGCAGCCGGATCTGCTCGAGTTAATGGTGATGATGGTGATGTTTGTATAGTTC
ATCCATGCCATGTGTAATCCCAGCAGCTGTTACAAACTCAAGAAGGACCATGTGGTCTCTCTTTTCGTTG
GGATCTTTCGAAAGGGCAGATTGTGTGGACAGGTAATGGTTGTCTGGTAAAAGGACAGGGCCATCGCCAA
TTGGAGTATTTTGTTGATAATGGTCTGCTAGTTGAACGCTTCCATCTTCAATGTTGTGTCTAATTTTGAA
GTTAACTTTGATTCCATTCTTTTGTTTGTCTGCCATGATGTATACATTGTGTGAGTTATAGTTGTATTCC
AATTTGTGTCCAAGAATGTTTCCATCTTCTTTAAAATCAATACCTTTTAACTCGATTCTATTAACAAGGG
TATCACCTTCAAACTTGACTTCAGCACGTGTCTTGTAGTTCCCGTCATCTTTGAAAAATATAGTTCTTTC
CTGTACATAACCTTCGGGCATGGCACTCTTGAAAAAGTCATGCTGTTTCATATGATCTGGGTATCTTGAA
AAGCATTGAACACCATAAGTCAGAGTAGTGACAAGTGTTGGCCATGGAACAGGTAGTTTTCCAGTAGTGC
AAATAAATTTAAGGGTAAGTTTTCCGTATGTTGCATCACCTTCACCCTCTCCACTGACAGAAAATTTGTG
CCCATTAACATC
