>Addgene plasmid #24432 | A337C | addgene partial sequence | sequence record 30358 | 24432 with T7
TTTTGTTTAACTTTAAGAAGGAGATATACATATGGCGGACCTGGCCGAGTCTAATATTAAAGTGATGTGT
CGCTTCAGACCTCTCAACGAGTCTGAAGTGAACCGCGGCGACAAGTACATCGCCAAGTTTCAGGGAGAAG
ACACGGTCGTGATCGCGTCCAAGCCTTATGCATTTGATCGGGTGTTCCAGTCAAGCACATCTCAAGAGCA
AGTGTATAATGACGCCGCAAAGAAGATTGTTAAAGACGTCCTTGAAGGATATAATGGAACAATATTTGCA
TACGGCCAAACATCCTCTGGGAAGACACACACAATGGAGGGTAAACTTCATGATCCAGAAGGCATGGGAA
TTATTCCAAGAATAGTGCAAGATATTTTTAATTATATTTACTCCATGGATGAAAATTTGGAATTTCATAT
TAAGGTTTCATATTTTGAAATATATTTGGATAAGATAAGGGACCTGTTAGATGTTTCAAAGACCAACCTT
TCAGTTCATGAAGACAAAAACCGAGTTCCCTATGTAAAGGGAGCCACAGAGCGTTTTGTAAGTTAGTCCA
GATGAAGTTATGGATACAATAGATGAAGGAAAATCCAACAGACATGTAGCAGTTACAAATATGAATGAAC
ATAGCTCTAGGAGTCACAGTATATTTCTNNNTAATGTCAAACAAGAGAACACACAAACGGAACAAAAGCT
G
